>Addgene plasmid #237110 | BCL6-LgBiT Vector | addgene full sequence | sequence record 474681 | Addgene NGS Result
GCCTCGCCGGCT
[372 nt withheld, positions 13-384]
GCAGAGATGGTTTCTGCCATCAAGCCTCCTCGTGAAGAGTTCCTCAACAGCCGGATGCTGATGCCCCAAG
ACATCATGGCCTATCGGGGTCGTGAGGTGGTGGAGAACAACCTGCCACTGAGGAGCGCCCCTGGGTGTGA
GAGCAGAGCCTTTGCCCCCAGCCTGTACAGTGGCCTGTCCACACCGCCAGCCTCTTATTCCATGTACAGC
CACCTCCCTGTCAGCAGCCTCCTCTTCTCCGATGAGGAGTTTCGGGATGTCCGGATGCCTGTGGCCAACC
CCTTCCCCAAGGAGCGGGCACTCCCATGTGATAGTGCCAGGCCAGTCCCTGGTGAGTACAGCCGGCCGAC
TTTGGAGGTGTCCCCCAATGTGTGCCACAGCAATATCTATTCACCCAAGGAAACAATCCCAGAAGAGGCA
CGAAGTGATATGCACTACAGTGTGGCTGAGGGCCTCAAACCTGCTGCCCCCTCAGCCCGAAATGCCCCCT
ACTTCCCTTGTGACAAGGCCAGCAAAGAAGAAGAGAGACCCTCCTCGGAAGATGAGATTGCCCTGCATTT
CGAGCCCCCCAATGCACCCCTGAACCGGAAGGGTCTGGTTAGTCCACAGAGCCCCCAGAAATCTGACTGC
CAGCCCAACTCGCCCACAGAGTCCTGCAGCAGTAAGAATGCCTGCATCCTCCAGGCTTCTGGCTCCCCTC
CAGCCAAGAGCCCCACTGACCCCAAAGCCTGCAACTGGAAGAAATACAAGTTCATCGTGCTCAACAGCCT
CAACCAGAATGCCAAACCAGAGGGGCCTGAGCAGGCTGAGCTGGGCCGCCTTTCCCCACGAGCCTACACG
GCCCCACCTGCCTGCCAGCCACCCATGGAGCCTGAGAACCTTGACCTCCAGTCCCCAACCAAGCTGAGTG
CCAGCGGGGAGGACTCCACCATCCCACAAGCCAGCCGGCTCAATAACATCGTTAACAGGTCCATGACGGG
CTCTCCCCGCAGCAGCAGCGAGAGCCACTCACCACTCTACATGCACCCCCCGAAGTGCACGTCCTGCGGC
TCTCAGTCCCCACAGCATGCAGAGATGTGCCTCCACACCGCTGGCCCCACGTTCCCTGAGGAGATGGGAG
AGACCCAGTCTGAGTACTCAGATTCTAGCTGTGAGAACGGGGCCTTCTTCTGCAATGAGTGTGACTGCCG
CTTCTCTGAGGAGGCCTCACTCAAGAGGCACACGCTGCAGACCCACAGTGACAAACCCTACAAGTGTGAC
CGCTGCCAGGCCTCCTTCCGCTACAAGGGCAACCTCGCCAGCCACAAGACCGTCCATACCGGTGAGAAAC
CCTATCGTTGCAACATCTGTGGGGCCCAGTTCAACCGGCCAGCCAACCTGAAAACCCACACTCGAATTCA
CTCTGGAGAGAAGCCCTACAAATGCGAAACCTGCGGAGCCAGATTTGTACAGGTGGCCCACCTCCGTGCC
CATGTGCTTATCCACACTGGTGAGAAGCCCTATCCCTGTGAAATCTGTGGCACCCGTTTCCGGCACCTTC
AGACTCTGAAGAGCCACCTGCGAATCCACACAGGAGAGAAACCTTACCATTGTGAGAAGTGTAACCTGCA
TTTCCGTCACAAAAGCCAGCTGCGACTTCACTTGCGCCAGAAGCATGGCGCCATCACCAACACCAAGGTG
CAATACCGCGTGTCAGCCACTGACCTGCCTCCGGAGCTCCCCAAAGCCTGCGTTTCTCAAGGCAGTTCAG
GTGGTGGCGGGAGCGGAGGTGGAGGCTCGAGCGGTGTCTTCACACTCGAAGATTTCGTTGGGGACTGGGA
ACAGACAGCCGCCTACAACCTGGACCAAGTCCTTGAACAGGGAGGTGTGTCCAGTTTGCTGCAGAATCTC
GCCGTGTCCGTAACTCCGATCCAAAGGATTGTCCGGAGCGGTGAAAATGCCCTGAAGATCGACATCCATG
TCATCATCCCGTATGAAGGTCTGAGCGCCGACCAAATGGCCCAGATCGAAGAGGTGTTTAAGGTGGTGTA
CCCTGTGGATGATCATCACTTTAAGGTGATCCTGCCCTATGGCACACTGGTAATCGACGGGGTTACGCCG
AACATGCTGAACTATTTCGGACGGCCGTATGAAGGCATCGCCGTGTTCGACGGCAAAAAGATCACTGTAA
CAGGGACCCTGTGGAACGGCAACAAAATTATCGACGAGCGCCTGATCACCCCCGACGGCTCCATGCTGTT
CCGAGTAACCATCAACAGCTAAGGCCGCGACTCTAGAAACACCTAGGCTCTCGTACGAAGTCAGCTGATA
ACGTCGACGTATTGCGGCCGCGGATCATAATCAGCCATACCACATTTGTAGAGGTTTTACTTGCTTTAAA
AAACCTCCCACACCTCCCCCTGAACCTGAAACATAAAATGAATGCAATTGTTGTTGTTAACTTGTTTATT
GCAGCTTATAATGGTTACAAATAAAGCAATAGCATCACAAATTTCACAAATAAAGCATTTTTTTCACTGC
CGACGTCACGCGTCTTGCGCAGCACCATGGCCTGAAATAACCTCTGAAAGAGGAACTTGGTTAGGTACCT
TCTGAGGCGGAAAGAACCAGCTGTGGAATGTGTGTCAGTTAGGGTGTGGAAAGTCCCCAGGCTCCCCAGC
AGGCAGAAGTATGCAAAGCATGCATCTCAATTAGTCAGCAACCAGGTGTGGAAAGTCCCCAGGCTCCCCA
GCAGGCAGAAGTATGCAAAGCATGCATCTCAATTAGTCAGCAACCATAGTCCCGCCCCTAACTCCGCCCA
TCCCGCCCCTAACTCCGCCCAGTTCCGCCCATTCTCCGCCCCATGGCTGACTAATTTTTTTTATTTATGC
AGAGGCCGAGGCCGCCTCGGCCTCTGAGCTATTCCAGAAGTAGTGAGGAGGCTTTTTTGGAGGCCTAGGC
TTTTGCAAAAAGCTCGATTCTTCTGACACTAGCGCCACCATGAAGAAGCCCGAACTCACCGCTACCAGCG
TTGAAAAATTTCTCATCGAGAAGTTCGACAGTGTGAGCGACCTGATGCAGTTGTCGGAGGGCGAAGAGAG
CCGAGCCTTCAGCTTCGATGTCGGCGGACGCGGCTATGTACTGCGGGTGAATAGCTGCGCTGATGGCTTC
TACAAAGACCGCTACGTGTACCGCCACTTCGCCAGCGCTGCACTACCCATCCCCGAAGTGTTGGACATCG
GCGAGTTCAGCGAGAGCCTGACATACTGCATCAGTAGACGCGCCCAAGGCGTTACTCTCCAAGACCTCCC
CGAAACAGAGCTGCCTGCTGTGTTACAGCCTGTCGCCGAAGCTATGGATGCTATTGCCGCCGCCGACCTC
AGTCAAACCAGCGGCTTCGGCCCATTCGGGCCCCAAGGCATCGGCCAGTACACAACCTGGCGGGATTTCA
TTTGCGCCATTGCTGATCCCCATGTCTACCACTGGCAGACCGTGATGGACGACACCGTGTCCGCCAGCGT
AGCTCAAGCCCTGGACGAACTGATGCTGTGGGCCGAAGACTGTCCCGAGGTGCGCCACCTCGTCCATGCC
GACTTCGGCAGCAACAACGTCCTGACCGACAACGGCCGCATCACCGCCGTAATCGACTGGTCCGAAGCTA
TGTTCGGGGACAGTCAGTACGAGGTGGCCAACATCTTCTTCTGGCGGCCCTGGCTGGCTTGCATGGAGCA
GCAGACTCGCTACTTCGAGCGCCGGCATCCCGAGCTGGCCGGCAGCCCTCGTCTGCGAGCCTACATGCTG
CGCATCGGCCTGGATCAGCTCTACCAGAGCCTCGTGGACGGCAACTTCGACGATGCTGCCTGGGCTCAAG
GCCGCTGCGATGCCATCGTCCGCAGCGGGGCCGGCACCGTCGGTCGCACACAAATCGCTCGCCGGAGCGC
AGCCGTATGGACCGACGGCTGCGTCGAGGTGCTGGCCGACAGCGGCAACCGCCGGCCCAGTACACGACCG
CGCGCTAAGGAGGTAGGTCGAGTTTAGACTCTAGCCATCACGATGGCCGCAATAAAATATCTTTATTTTC
ATTACATCTGTGTGTTGGTTTTTTGTGTGACGATTCCGGACATCAGCGCTAGCGGAGTGTATACTGGCTT
ACTATGTTGGCACTGATGAGGGTGTCAGTGAAGTGCTTCATGTGGCAGGAGAAAAAAGGCTGCACCGGTG
CGTCAGCAGAATATGTGATACAGGATATATTCCGCTTCCTCGCTCACTGACTCGCTACGCTCGGTCGTTC
GACTGCGGCGAGCGGAAATGGCTTACGAACGGGGCGGAGATTTCCTGGAAGATGCCAGGAAGATACTTAA
CAGGGAAGTGAGAGGGCCGCGGCAAAGCCGTTTTTCCATAGGCTCCGCCCCCCTGACAAGCATCACGAAA
TCTGACGCTCAAATCAGTGGTGGCGAAACCCGACAGGACTATAAAGATACCAGGCGTTTCCCCCTGGCGG
CTCCCTCGTGCGCTCTCCTGTTCCTGCCTTTCGGTTTACCGGTGTCATTCCGCTGTTATGGCCGCGTTTG
TCTCATTCCACGCCTGACACTCAGTTCCGGGTAGGCAGTTCGCTCCAAGCTGGACTGTATGCACGAACCC
CCCGTTCAGTCCGACCGCTGCGCCTTATCCGGTAACTATCGTCTTGAGTCCAACCCGGAAAGACATGCAA
AAGCACCACTGGCAGCAGCCACTGGTAATTGATTTAGAGGAGTTAGTCTTGAAGTCATGCGCCGGTTAAG
GCTAAACTGAAAGGACAAGTTTTGGTGACTGCGCTCCTCCAAGCCAGTTACCTCGGTTCAAAGAGTTGGT
AGCTCAGAGAACCTTCGAAAAACCGCCCTGCAAGGCGGTTTTTTCGTTTTCAGAGCAAGAGATTACGCGC
AGACCAAAACGATCTCAAGAAGATCATCTTATTAATCAGATAAAATATTTCTAGATTTCAGTGCAATTTA
TCTCTTCAAATGTAGCACCTGAAGTCAGCCCCATACGATATAAGTTGTAATTCTCATGTTTGACATGTTC
TTTCCTGCGTTATCCCCTGATTCTGTGGATAACCGTATTACCGCCTTTGAGTGAGCTGATACCGGTTGGG
CGTCGCTTGGTCGGTCATTTCGAATCAGAAGAACTCGTCAAGAAGGCGATAGAAGGCGATGCGCTGCGAA
TCGGGAGCGGCGATACCGTAAAGCACGAGGAAGCGGTCAGCCCATTCGCCGCCAAGCTCTTCAGCAATAT
CACGGGTAGCCAACGCTATGTCCTGATAGCGGTCCGCCACACCCAGCCGGCCACAGTCGATGAATCCAGA
AAAGCGGCCATTTTCCACCATGATATTCGGCAAGCAGGCATCGCCATGGGTCACGACGAGATCCTCGCCG
TCGGGCATGCGCGCCTTGAGCCTGGCGAACAGTTCGGCTGGCGCGAGCCCCTGATGCTCTTCGTCCAGAT
CATCCTGATCGACAAGACCGGCTTCCATCCGAGTACGTGCTCGCTCGATGCGATGTTTCGCTTGGTGGTC
GAATGGGCAGGTAGCCGGATCAAGCGTATGCAGCCGCCGCATTGCATCAGCCATGATGGATACTTTCTCG
GCAGGAGCAAGGTGAGATGACAGGAGATCCTGCCCCGGCACTTCGCCCAATAGCAGCCAGTCCCTTCCCG
CTTCAGTGACAACGTCGAGCACAGCTGCGCAAGGAACGCCCGTCGTGGCCAGCCACGATAGCCGCGCTGC
CTCGTCCTGCAGTTCATTCAGGGCACCGGACAGGTCGGTCTTGACAAAAAGAACCGGGCGCCCCTGCGCT
GACAGCCGGAACACGGCGGCATCAGAGCAGCCGATTGTCTGTTGTGCCCAGTCATAGCCGAATAGCCTCT
CCACCCAAGCGGCCGGAGAACCTGCGTGCAATCCATCTTGTTCAATCATGATCTGCCTCCTGGGTTTAGT
TCCTCACCTTGTCGTATTATACTATGCCGATATACTATGCCGATGATTAATTGTCAACAGTATTAGAATT
CGATTTGACCTCCCACCGTACACGCCTACCGCCCATTTGCGTCAACGGGGCGGGGTTATTACGACATTTT
GGAAAGTCCCGTTGATTTTGGTGCCAAAACAAACTCCCATTGACGTCAATGGGGTGGAGACTTGGAAATC
CCCGTGAGTCAAACCGCTATCCACGCCCATTGGTGTACTGCCAAAACCGCATCACCATGGTAATAGCGAT
GACTAATACGTAGATGTACTGCCAAGTAGGAAAGTCCCGTAAGGTCATGTACTGGGCATAATGCCAGGCG
GGCCATTTACCGTCATTGACGTCAATAGGGGGCGGACTTGGCATATGATACACTTGATGTACTGCCAAGT
GGGCAGTTTACCGTAAATACTCCACCCATTGACGTCAATGGAAAGTCCCTATTGGCGTTACTATGGGAAC
ATACGTCATTATTGACGTCAATGGGCGGGGGTCGTTGGGCGGTCAGCCAGGCGGGCCATTTACCGTAAGT
TATGTAACGCGGAACTCCATATATGGGCTATGAACTAATGACCCCGTAATTGATTACTATTAATAACTAG
TGGCGCGCCAGGGAGGCCTATATAAGCAGAGCTGGTTTAGTGAACCGTCAGATCGCCCATTTAGGTGACA
CTATAGAATACAAGCTACTTGTTCTTTTTGCAGCTAGCGATCGCCATG
Features (pLannotate 1.2.2; 16 found; start..end, strand, type, name):
   2170..2640    +  CDS            Nluc (fragment): NanoLuc® luciferase human codon-optimized
   2717..2800    +  CDS            large T antigen (fragment): large T antigen from SV40 (simian virus 40)
   2823..2904    +  polyA_signal   SV40 poly(A) signal: SV40 polyadenylation signal
   2976..3333    +  promoter       SV40 promoter: SV40 enhancer and early promoter
   3364..4386    +  CDS            hph: KHYB_ECOLX - Experimental evidence at protein level: Swiss-Prot protein existence level 1. The aminoglycoside phosphotransferases achieve inactivation of their antibiotic substrates by phosphorylation. Only phosphorylates hygromycin and closely related compounds such as demethyl analogs and destomycin. From Escherichia coli.
   4425..4473    +  polyA_signal   poly(A) signal: synthetic polyadenylation signal
   4489..4515    +  misc_feature   bom (fragment): basis of mobility region from pBR322
   4614..4669    -  rep_origin     RSF ori (fragment): Plasmids containing the RSF 1030 origin of replication can be propagated in E. coli cells that contain additional plasmids with compatible origins.
   4757..5302    -  rep_origin     p15A ori: Plasmids containing the medium-copy-number p15A origin of replication can be propagated in E. coli cells that contain a second plasmid with the ColE1 origin.
   5522..6313    -  CDS            neo: KKA2_KLEPN - Also known as kan, nptII. Experimental evidence at protein level: Swiss-Prot protein existence level 1. Resistance to kanamycin, neomycin, paromomycin, ribostamycin, butirosin and gentamicin B. From Klebsiella pneumoniae.
   6345..6392    -  promoter       EM7 promoter: synthetic bacterial promoter&nbsp
   6411..6598    -  promoter       CMV promoter (fragment): human cytomegalovirus (CMV) immediate early promoter
   6600..6965    -  enhancer       CMV enhancer: human cytomegalovirus immediate early enhancer
   6975..6997    +  promoter       minimal CMV promoter (fragment): human cytomegalovirus (CMV) immediate early promoter
   7023..7041    +  promoter       SP6 promoter: promoter for bacteriophage SP6 RNA polymerase
   7080..2115    +  CDS            BCL6 (across the origin) (sequence partly withheld): BCL6_HUMAN - Also known as BCL5, LAZ3, ZBTB27, ZNF51. Experimental evidence at protein level: Swiss-Prot protein existence level 1. Transcriptional repressor mainly required for germinal center (GC) formation and antibody affinity maturation which has different mechanisms of action specific to the lineage and biological functions. Forms complexes with different corepressors and histone deacetylases to repress the transcriptional expression of different subsets of target genes. Represses its target genes by binding directly to the DNA sequence 5'-TTCCTAGAA-3' (BCL6-binding site) or indirectly b
