[The description below was written by a language model from this plasmid's Addgene catalogue record and pLannotate feature annotations shown in this document.]
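Description:
BCL6-LgBiT Vector is a mammalian expression plasmid of about 7.1 kb, built on the pFC219K LgBiT CMV-Hyg Flexi backbone. It produces human BCL6 fused at its C terminus to LgBiT, the large subunit of the split NanoLuc (NanoBiT) luciferase. It is propagated in E. coli under kanamycin selection via a neo/nptII gene annotated with an EM7 bacterial promoter. The catalogue lists it as high copy, whereas the automated annotation labels the replication origin as p15A-like, with small RSF and bom fragments nearby, so the exact origin type should be treated cautiously. For selection in mammalian cells, an SV40 enhancer/early promoter drives the hygromycin phosphotransferase gene (hph), which is followed by a synthetic poly(A) signal.

The wild-type BCL6 open reading frame spans the numbering origin of the sequence record and is followed in the same orientation by a NanoLuc fragment that corresponds to LgBiT, then by an SV40 poly(A) signal. The record gives CMV as the promoter. The feature table does show a CMV enhancer and promoter fragments upstream of the insert, but the main elements are annotated on the opposite strand, with only a minimal CMV fragment on the sense strand, which may be an annotation artefact. An SP6 promoter just upstream of BCL6 could support in vitro transcription.

BCL6 is a transcriptional repressor needed for germinal centre formation, and it acts by recruiting corepressors and histone deacetylases. LgBiT has little activity alone and regains luminescence when it meets a complementary small peptide tag, so constructs of this kind are typically used for luminescent protein–protein interaction assays or related complementation assays in live cells. The record itself states only that the purpose is expression of the fusion protein.
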