Addgene plasmid #237110: BCL6-LgBiT Vector
Purpose: Express BCL6-LgBiT Fusion Protein in Mammalian Cells under a CMV promoter
Depositing lab: Promega Corporation.
Backbone
  Vector backbone: pFC219K LgBiT CMV-HygFlexi Vector
  Vector type: Mammalian Expression
  Selectable markers: Hygromycin
Growth in bacteria
  Bacterial resistance: Kanamycin, 50 μg/mL
  Growth temperature: 37°C
  Growth strain: DH5alpha
  Copy number: High Copy
Gene/Insert
  Gene/Insert name: BCL6
  Species: H. sapiens (human)
  Mutation: None
  Entrez Gene: BCL6 (a.k.a. BCL5, BCL6A, LAZ3, ZBTB27, ZNF51)
  Promoter: CMV
  Tag / fusion protein: LgBiT (C terminal on backbone)
  Cloning method: Other
Terms and licenses: Academic/Nonprofit Terms; Industry Terms
How to cite: BCL6-LgBiT Vector was a gift from Promega Corporation (Addgene plasmid # 237110 ; http://n2t.net/addgene:237110 ; RRID:Addgene_237110)
